Addgene plasmid #207741: qTAG-C-V5-Zeo
Purpose: (Empty Backbone) Empty C-terminus donor cassette. Integrate homology arms to target the C-terminus insertion of a V5-2A-Zeo cassette
Depositing lab: Laurence Pelletier. Depositing organization: Sinai Health System. Publication: qTAG: an adaptable plasmid scaffold for CRISPR-based endogenous tagging. Philip R, Sharma A, Matellan L, Erpf AC, Hsu WH, Tkach JM, Wyatt HDM, Pelletier L. EMBO J. 2024 Dec 12. doi: 10.1038/s44318-024-00337-5. PubMed 39668248.
Backbone
  Vector backbone: pUC19
  Backbone manufacturer: Invitrogen
  Backbone size (bp): 2686
  Vector type: Mammalian Expression, CRISPR ; Donor Cassette
  Selectable markers: Zeocin
Growth in bacteria
  Bacterial resistance: Ampicillin, 100 μg/mL
  Growth temperature: 37°C
  Growth strain: DH5alpha
  Copy number: High Copy
Gene/Insert
  Gene/Insert name: None
Terms and licenses: Academic/Nonprofit Terms; Industry Terms: Not Available to Industry
Depositor comments: Please visit https://www.biorxiv.org/content/10.1101/2023.11.01.565029v3 for bioRxiv preprint.
How to cite: qTAG-C-V5-Zeo was a gift from Laurence Pelletier (Addgene plasmid # 207741 ; http://n2t.net/addgene:207741 ; RRID:Addgene_207741)
