[The description below was written by a language model from this plasmid's Addgene catalogue record and pLannotate feature annotations shown in this document.]
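Description:
qTAG-C-V5-Zeo is an empty donor scaffold from the qTAG series of plasmids for CRISPR-based endogenous tagging in mammalian cells. It is built on a pUC19 backbone and, in the sequenced record, totals about 3.3 kb. Propagation in E. coli relies on the high-copy ColE1/pUC origin and an AmpR (β-lactamase) gene driven by its own promoter. Remnants of the pUC19 lac region (lacZα fragment, lac promoter and operator, CAP site) and short bom, rop and lacI fragments are backbone leftovers with no evident role in the design.

The payload is a promoterless cassette intended for in-frame insertion at the 3′ end of a target gene's coding sequence. According to the catalogue entry it encodes a V5 epitope tag followed by a 2A peptide and a zeocin resistance gene. The automated annotation detects only the ble open reading frame, from Streptoalloteichus hindustanus, and not the short V5 or 2A elements, which presumably lie in the unannotated stretches upstream of it. No mammalian promoter is annotated, consistent with a design in which the marker is expressed from the endogenous locus only after correct knock-in. The 2A sequence would separate the V5-tagged protein from the resistance protein. The ble gene is flanked by lox71 and lox66, mutant loxP sites in the same orientation, which should allow Cre-mediated excision of the selection marker after edited cells have been isolated.

No gene insert or homology arms are present. Users clone arms matching their locus on either side of the cassette, then supply the donor alongside a nuclease targeting the C-terminus and select integrants with zeocin.
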