Features (pLannotate 1.2.2; 13 found; start..end, strand, type, name):
    137..236     +  misc_feature   bom (fragment): basis of mobility region from pBR322
    242..399     -  CDS            lacZα (fragment): LacZα fragment of β-galactosidase; lacZ fragment
    507..540     +  protein_bind   lox71: Left element (LE) mutant of loxP (Araki et al., 2010). Cre-mediated recombination occurs in the 8-bp core sequence (GCATACAT). Cre recombinase
    615..986     +  CDS            ble: BLE_STRHI - Experimental evidence at protein level: Swiss-Prot protein existence level 1. Binding protein with a strong affinity to the bleomycin family of antibiotics. From Streptoalloteichus hindustanus.
    993..1026    +  protein_bind   lox66: Right element (RE) mutant of loxP (Araki et al., 2010). Cre-mediated recombination occurs in the 8-bp core sequence (GCATACAT). Cre recombinase
   1095..1111    -  protein_bind   lac operator: The lac repressor binds to the lac operator to inhibit transcription in E. coli. This inhibition can be relieved by adding lactose or isopropyl-β-D-thiogalactopyranoside (IPTG). lac repressor encoded by lacI
   1119..1149    -  promoter       lac promoter: promoter for the E. coli lac operon
   1164..1185    -  protein_bind   CAP binding site: CAP binding activates transcription in the presence of cAMP. E. coli catabolite activator protein
   1198..1290    -  CDS            lacI (fragment): lac repressor; lacI; The lac repressor binds to the lac operator to inhibit transcription in E. coli. This inhibition can be relieved by adding lactose or isopropyl-β-D-thiogalactopyranoside (IPTG).
   1473..2061    -  rep_origin     ori: high-copy-number ColE1/pMB1/pBR322/pUC origin of replication
   2232..3092    -  CDS            AmpR: β-lactamase; bla; confers resistance to ampicillin, carbenicillin, and related antibiotics
   3093..3197    -  promoter       AmpR promoter: bla
   3292..35      +  CDS            rop (fragment) (across the origin): Rop protein, which maintains plasmids at low copy number; rop
>Addgene plasmid #207741 | qTAG-C-V5-Zeo | addgene full sequence | sequence record 413810 | Addgene NGS Result
TCGCGCGTTTCGGTGATGACGGTGAAAACCTCTGACACATGCAGCTCCCGGAGACGGTCACAGCTTGTCT
GTAAGCGGATGCCGGGAGCAGACAAGCCCGTCAGGGCGCGTCAGCGGGTGTTGGCGGGTGTCGGGGCTGG
CTTAACTATGCGGCATCAGAGCAGATTGTACTGAGAGTGCACCATATGCGGTGTGAAATACCGCACAGAT
GCGTAAGGAGAAAATACCGCATCAGGCGCCATTCGCCATTCAGGCTGCGCAACTGTTGGGAAGGGCGATC
GGTGCGGGCCTCTTCGCTATTACGCCAGCTGGCGAAAGGGGGATGTGCTGCAAGGCGATTAAGTTGGGTA
ACGCCAGGGTTTTCCCAGTCACGACGTTGTAAAACGACGGCCAGTGAATTCGGAGGAAGCGGAGGATCTG
GCGGTACCGGTGGAGGCGGATCTGGCAAGCCCATCCCCAACCCCCTGCTGGGCCTGGACAGCACCGGAGG
TGGCGGATCAACGCGTTACCGTTCGTATAGCATACATTATACGAAGTTATCTGGATCCGGAGCTACTAAC
TTCAGCCTGCTGAAGCAGGCCGGAGACGTGGAGGAGAACCCTGGACCTTCTAGAATGGCCAAGTTGACCA
GTGCCGTTCCGGTGCTCACCGCGCGCGACGTCGCCGGAGCGGTCGAGTTCTGGACCGACCGGCTCGGGTT
CAGCCGGGACTTCGTGGAGGACGACTTCGCCGGTGTGGTCCGGGACGACGTGACCCTGTTCATCAGCGCG
GTCCAGGACCAGGTGGTGCCGGACAACACCCTGGCCTGGGTGTGGGTGCGCGGCCTGGACGAGCTGTACG
CCGAGTGGTCGGAGGTCGTGTCCACGAACTTCCGGGACGCCTCCGGGCCGGCCATGACCGAGATCGGCGA
GCAGCCGTGGGGGCGGGAGTTCGCCCTGCGCGACCCGGCCGGCAACTGCGTGCACTTCGTGGCCGAGGAG
CAGGACCCCGGGATAACTTCGTATAGCATACATTATACGAACGGTAGCCTCGAGACCGGTAAGAGCAAGT
GAAAGCTTGGCGTAATCATGGTCATAGCTGTTTCCTGTGTGAAATTGTTATCCGCTCACAATTCCACACA
ACATACGAGCCGGAAGCATAAAGTGTAAAGCCTGGGGTGCCTAATGAGTGAGCTAACTCACATTAATTGC
GTTGCGCTCACTGCCCGCTTTCCAGTCGGGAAACCTGTCGTGCCAGCTGCATTAATGAATCGGCCAACGC
GCGGGGAGAGGCGGTTTGCGTATTGGGCGCTCTTCCGCTTCCTCGCTCACTGACTCGCTGCGCTCGGTCG
TTCGGCTGCGGCGAGCGGTATCAGCTCACTCAAAGGCGGTAATACGGTTATCCACAGAATCAGGGGATAA
CGCAGGAAAGAACATGTGAGCAAAAGGCCAGCAAAAGGCCAGGAACCGTAAAAAGGCCGCGTTGCTGGCG
TTTTTCCATAGGCTCCGCCCCCCTGACGAGCATCACAAAAATCGACGCTCAAGTCAGAGGTGGCGAAACC
CGACAGGACTATAAAGATACCAGGCGTTTCCCCCTGGAAGCTCCCTCGTGCGCTCTCCTGTTCCGACCCT
GCCGCTTACCGGATACCTGTCCGCCTTTCTCCCTTCGGGAAGCGTGGCGCTTTCTCATAGCTCACGCTGT
AGGTATCTCAGTTCGGTGTAGGTCGTTCGCTCCAAGCTGGGCTGTGTGCACGAACCCCCCGTTCAGCCCG
ACCGCTGCGCCTTATCCGGTAACTATCGTCTTGAGTCCAACCCGGTAAGACACGACTTATCGCCACTGGC
AGCAGCCACTGGTAACAGGATTAGCAGAGCGAGGTATGTAGGCGGTGCTACAGAGTTCTTGAAGTGGTGG
CCTAACTACGGCTACACTAGAAGAACAGTATTTGGTATCTGCGCTCTGCTGAAGCCAGTTACCTTCGGAA
AAAGAGTTGGTAGCTCTTGATCCGGCAAACAAACCACCGCTGGTAGCGGTGGTTTTTTTGTTTGCAAGCA
GCAGATTACGCGCAGAAAAAAAGGATCTCAAGAAGATCCTTTGATCTTTTCTACGGGGTCTGACGCTCAG
TGGAACGAAAACTCACGTTAAGGGATTTTGGTCATGAGATTATCAAAAAGGATCTTCACCTAGATCCTTT
TAAATTAAAAATGAAGTTTTAAATCAATCTAAAGTATATATGAGTAAACTTGGTCTGACAGTTACCAATG
CTTAATCAGTGAGGCACCTATCTCAGCGATCTGTCTATTTCGTTCATCCATAGTTGCCTGACTCCCCGTC
GTGTAGATAACTACGATACGGGAGGGCTTACCATCTGGCCCCAGTGCTGCAATGATACCGCGAGACCCAC
GCTCACCGGCTCCAGATTTATCAGCAATAAACCAGCCAGCCGGAAGGGCCGAGCGCAGAAGTGGTCCTGC
AACTTTATCCGCCTCCATCCAGTCTATTAATTGTTGCCGGGAAGCTAGAGTAAGTAGTTCGCCAGTTAAT
AGTTTGCGCAACGTTGTTGCCATTGCTACAGGCATCGTGGTGTCACGCTCGTCGTTTGGTATGGCTTCAT
TCAGCTCCGGTTCCCAACGATCAAGGCGAGTTACATGATCCCCCATGTTGTGCAAAAAAGCGGTTAGCTC
CTTCGGTCCTCCGATCGTTGTCAGAAGTAAGTTGGCCGCAGTGTTATCACTCATGGTTATGGCAGCACTG
CATAATTCTCTTACTGTCATGCCATCCGTAAGATGCTTTTCTGTGACTGGTGAGTACTCAACCAAGTCAT
TCTGAGAATAGTGTATGCGGCGACCGAGTTGCTCTTGCCCGGCGTCAATACGGGATAATACCGCGCCACA
TAGCAGAACTTTAAAAGTGCTCATCATTGGAAAACGTTCTTCGGGGCGAAAACTCTCAAGGATCTTACCG
CTGTTGAGATCCAGTTCGATGTAACCCACTCGTGCACCCAACTGATCTTCAGCATCTTTTACTTTCACCA
GCGTTTCTGGGTGAGCAAAAACAGGAAGGCAAAATGCCGCAAAAAAGGGAATAAGGGCGACACGGAAATG
TTGAATACTCATACTCTTCCTTTTTCAATATTATTGAAGCATTTATCAGGGTTATTGTCTCATGAGCGGA
TACATATTTGAATGTATTTAGAAAAATAAACAAATAGGGGTTCCGCGCACATTTCCCCGAAAAGTGCCAC
CTGACGTCTAAGAAACCATTATTATCATGACATTAACCTATAAAAATAGGCGTATCACGAGGCCCTTTCG
TC
